>Addgene plasmid #121445 | PacrAB-rfp + Pconst-yfp | addgene full sequence | sequence record 238420 | Addgene NGS Result
GGATCCTTAACTTTAAAGAGGAGAAAGGTACCGCATGCGTAAAGGAGAAGAACTTTTCACTGGAGTTGTC
CCAATTCTTGTTGAATTAGATGGTGATGTTAATGGGCACAAATTTTCTGTCAGTGGAGAGGGTGAAGGTG
ATGCAACATACGGAAAACTTACCCTTAAATTTATTTGCACTACTGGAAAACTACCTGTTCCATGGCCAAC
ACTTGTCACTACTTTCGGTTATGGTCTAAAATGCTTTGCTAGATACCCAGATCATATGAAACGGCATGAC
TTTTTCAAGAGTGCCATGCCCGAAGGTTATGTACAGGAAAGAACTATATTTTTCAAAGATGACGGGAACT
ACAAGACACGTGCTGAAGTCAAGTTTGAAGGTGATACCCTTGTTAATAGAATCGAGTTAAAAGGTATTGA
TTTTAAAGAAGATGGAAACATTCTTGGACACAAATTGGAATACAACTATAACTCACACAATGTATACATC
ATGGCAGACAAACAAAAGAATGGAATCAAAGTTAACTTCAAAATTAGACACAACATTGAAGATGGAAGCG
TTCAACTAGCAGACCATTATCAACAAAATACTCCAATTGGCGATGGCCCTGTCCTTTTACCAGACAACCA
TTACCTGTCCTATCAATCTGCCCTTTCGAAAGATCCCAACGAAAAGAGAGACCACATGGTCCTTCTTGAG
TTTGTAACAGCTGCTGGGATTACACATGGCATGGATGAACTATACAAATAATAGGCTTAATTAGCTGAGT
CTAGAGGCATCAAATAAAACGAAAGGCTCAGTCGAAAGACTGGGCCTTTCGTTTTATCTGTTGTTTGTCG
GTGAACGCTCTCCTGAGTAGGACAAATCCGCCGCCCTAGAGGATCCAAACTCGAGTAAGGATCTCCAGGC
ATCAAATAAAACGAAAGGCTCAGTCGAAAGACTGGGCCTTTCGTTTTATCTGTTGTTTGTCGGTGAACGC
TCTCTACTAGAGTCACACTGGCTCACCTTCGGGTGGGCCTTTCTGCGTTTATACCTAGGGTACGGGTTTT
GCTGCCCGCAAACGGGCTGTTCTGGTGTTGCTAGTTTGTTATCAGAATCGCAGATCCGGCTTCAGCCGGT
TTGCCGGCTGAAAGCGCTATTTCTTCCAGAATTGCCATGATTTTTTCCCCACGGGAGGCGTCACTGGCTC
CCGTGTTGTCGGCAGCTTTGATTCGATAAGCAGCATCGCCTGTTTCAGGCTGTCTATGTGTGACTGTTGA
GCTGTAACAAGTTGTCTCAGGTGTTCAATTTCATGTTCTAGTTGCTTTGTTTTACTGGTTTCACCTGTTC
TATTAGGTGTTACATGCTGTTCATCTGTTACATTGTCGATCTGTTCATGGTGAACAGCTTTGAATGCACC
AAAAACTCGTAAAAGCTCTGATGTATCTATCTTTTTTACACCGTTTTCATCTGTGCATATGGACAGTTTT
CCCTTTGATATGTAACGGTGAACAGTTGTTCTACTTTTGTTTGTTAGTCTTGATGCTTCACTGATAGATA
CAAGAGCCATAAGAACCTCAGATCCTTCCGTATTTAGCCAGTATGTTCTCTAGTGTGGTTCGTTGTTTTT
GCGTGAGCCATGAGAACGAACCATTGAGATCATACTTACTTTGCATGTCACTCAAAAATTTTGCCTCAAA
ACTGGTGAGCTGAATTTTTGCAGTTAAAGCATCGTGTAGTGTTTTTCTTAGTCCGTTATGTAGGTAGGAA
TCTGATGTAATGGTTGTTGGTATTTTGTCACCATTCATTTTTATCTGGTTGTTCTCAAGTTCGGTTACGA
GATCCATTTGTCTATCTAGTTCAACTTGGAAAATCAACGTATCAGTCGGGCGGCCTCGCTTATCAACCAC
CAATTTCATATTGCTGTAAGTGTTTAAATCTTTACTTATTGGTTTCAAAACCCATTGGTTAAGCCTTTTA
AACTCATGGTAGTTATTTTCAAGCATTAACATGAACTTAAATTCATCAAGGCTAATCTCTATATTTGCCT
TGTGAGTTTTCTTTTGTGTTAGTTCTTTTAATAACCACTCATAAATCCTCATAGAGTATTTGTTTTCAAA
AGACTTAACATGTTCCAGATTATATTTTATGAATTTTTTTAACTGGAAAAGATAAGGCAATATCTCTTCA
CTAAAAACTAATTCTAATTTTTCGCTTGAGAACTTGGCATAGTTTGTCCACTGGAAAATCTCAAAGCCTT
TAACCAAAGGATTCCTGATTTCCACAGTTCTCGTCATCAGCTCTCTGGTTGCTTTAGCTAATACACCATA
AGCATTTTCCCTACTGATGTTCATCATCTGAGCGTATTGGTTATAAGTGAACGATACCGTCCGTTCTTTC
CTTGTAGGGTTTTCAATCGTGGGGTTGAGTAGTGCCACACAGCATAAAATTAGCTTGGTTTCATGCTCCG
TTAAGTCATAGCGACTAATCGCTAGTTCATTTGCTTTGAAAACAACTAATTCAGACATACATCTCAATTG
GTCTAGGTGATTTTAATCACTATACCAATTGAGATGGGCTAGTCAATGATAATTACTAGTCCTTTTCCCG
GGTGATCTGGGTATCTGTAAATTCTGCTAGACCTTTGCTGGAAAACTTGTAAATTCTGCTAGACCCTCTG
TAAATTCCGCTAGACCTTTGTGTGTTTTTTTTGTTTATATTCAAGTGGTTATAATTTATAGAATAAAGAA
AGAATAAAAAAAGATAAAAAGAATAGATCCCAGCCCTGTGTATAACTCACTACTTTAGTCAGTTCCGCAG
TATTACAAAAGGATGTCGCAAACGCTGTTTGCTCCTCTACAAAACAGACCTTAAAACCCTAAAGGCTTAA
GTAGCACCCTCGCAAGCTCGGGCAAATCGCTGAATATTCCTTTTGTCTCCGACCATCAGGCACCTGAGTC
GCTGTCTTTTTCGTGACATTCAGTTCGCTGCGCTCACGGCTCTGGCAGTGAATGGGGGTAAATGGCACTA
CAGGCGCCTTTTATGGATTCATGCAAGGAAACTACCCATAATACAAGAAAAGCCCGTCACGGGCTTCTCA
GGGCGTTTTATGGCGGGTCTGCTATGTGGTGCTATCTGACTTTTTGCTGTTCAGCAGTTCCTGCCCTCTG
ATTTTCCAGTCTGACCACTTCGGATTATCCCGTGACAGGTCATTCAGACTGGCTAATGCACCCAGTAAGG
CAGCGGTATCATCAACAGGCTTACCCGTCTTACTGTCCCTAGTGCTTGGATTCTCACCAATAAAAAACGC
CCGGCGGCAACCGAGCGTTCTGAACAAATCCAGATGGAGTTCTGAGGTCATTACTGGATCTATCAACAGG
AGTCCAAGCGAGCTCTCGAACCCCAGAGTCCCGCTCAGAAGAACTCGTCAAGAAGGCGATAGAAGGCGAT
GCGCTGCGAATCGGGAGCGGCGATACCGTAAAGCACGAGGAAGCGGTCAGCCCATTCGCCGCCAAGCTCT
TCAGCAATATCACGGGTAGCCAACGCTATGTCCTGATAGCGGTCCGCCACACCCAGCCGGCCACAGTCGA
TGAATCCAGAAAAGCGGCCATTTTCCACCATGATATTCGGCAAGCAGGCATCGCCATGGGTCACGACGAG
ATCCTCGCCGTCGGGCATGCGCGCCTTGAGCCTGGCGAACAGTTCGGCTGGCGCGAGCCCCTGATGCTCT
TCGTCCAGATCATCCTGATCGACAAGACCGGCTTCCATCCGAGTACGTGCTCGCTCGATGCGATGTTTCG
CTTGGTGGTCGAATGGGCAGGTAGCCGGATCAAGCGTATGCAGCCGCCGCATTGCATCAGCCATGATGGA
TACTTTCTCGGCAGGAGCAAGGTGAGATGACAGGAGATCCTGCCCCGGCACTTCGCCCAATAGCAGCCAG
TCCCTTCCCGCTTCAGTGACAACGTCGAGCACAGCTGCGCAAGGAACGCCCGTCGTGGCCAGCCACGATA
GCCGCGCTGCCTCGTCCTGCAGTTCATTCAGGGCACCGGACAGGTCGGTCTTGACAAAAAGAACCGGGCG
CCCCTGCGCTGACAGCCGGAACACGGCGGCATCAGAGCAGCCGATTGTCTGTTGTGCCCAGTCATAGCCG
AATAGCCTCTCCACCCAAGCGGCCGGAGAACCTGCGTGCAATCCATCTTGTTCAATCATGCGAAACGATC
CTCATCCTGTCTCTTGATCAGATCATGATCCCCTGCGCCATCAGATCCTTGGCGGCAAGAAAGCCATCCA
GTTTACTTTGCAGGGCTTCCCAACCTTACCAGAGGGCGCCCCAGCTGGCAATTCCGACGTCGGTGCCTAA
TGAGTGAGCTAACTTACATTAATTGCGTTGCGCGCTGATGTGGTGGAGATCGAATTTCAAAGGTTAGTTT
TTTCATGACTTCCCTCTCCCCCAAATAAAAAGGCCTGCTGGCGATTACCAGCCAGCAGGCCTAGTATTAA
CCGTGTCCTTCTCGATTTGAATAAATAAAAACAGCCGTTGCCAGAAAGAGGCACGGCTGTTTTTATTTTC
TATTATTTGTACAGCTCATCCATGCCACCGGTAGAATGACGACCCTCCGCGCGCTCATATTGCTCTACGA
TCGTATAATCTTCATTATGAGAGGTGATGTCCAGTTTAATATTCACATTGTACGCGCCAGGCAGCTGCAC
AGGTTTCTTGGCTTTGTACGTGGTTTTCACTTCAGCGTCATAATGGCCGCCATCTTTCAGTTTCAGGCGC
TGTTTAATTTCGCCTTTCAGCGCACCATCTTCCGGATACATGCGTTCGCTAGACGCCTCCCAACCCATCG
TCTTTTTCTGCATCACCGGGCCATCAGATGGAAAATTAGTACCACGCAGTTTAACTTTATAGATGAACTC
GCCATCTTGCAGGGAGGAGTCCTGAGTGACGGTCACGACACCACCATCTTCAAAATTCATTACGCGTTCC
CACTTGAAACCTTCCGGAAAAGACAGCTTCAGATAGTCCGGGATATCCGCTGGGTGTTTAACATACGCTT
TAGAACCGTACATAAATTGCGGGCTCAGGATGTCCCACGCAAAAGGCAGCGGGCCGCCTTTAGTCACTTT
CAGTTTGGCGGTCTGGGTGCCTTCATACGGACGGCCCTCGCCTTCGCCTTCGATCTCGAACTCGTGACCG
TTAACAGAACCCTCCATGTGAACTTTGAAGCGCATGAACTCTTTAATGATAGCCATGTTATCCTCCTCGC
CCTTGGATCTTTTGCTAGTCATGCGGTACCTTTCTCCTCTTTAAAGTTAAAGATCTTCGTGCTATGGTAC
ATACATTCACAAATGTATGTAAATCTAACGCCTGTAAATTCACGAACATATGGCACGAAAAACCAAACAA
GAAGCGCAAGAAACGCGCCAACACATCCTCGATGTGGCTCTACGTCTTTTCTCACAGCAGGGGGTATCAT
CCACCTCGCTGGGCGAGATTGCAAAAGCAGCTGGCGTTACGCGCGGTGCAATCTACTGGCGTCGACGATC
CGGCAAACAAACCACCGTTGGTAGCGGTGGTTTTTTTGTTTGGATCGACAATCTTCGTAAGCGTCATCAA
TAAGCGTAAAAAAACCGGGCAATGCCCGGTTTTTTAATGAGAAATTTTACCTGTCGTAGCCGCCACCATC
CGGCAAAGAAGCATACAAGGCTTTTGGCTTATAGCTACGTAGCGCATTGCGTCGCAGCACAATCCCGGCA
CCGATCGAGTAATAGTCAAAAGCCTCCGGTCGGAGGCTTTTGACTTTCTGCCCGGGTTATCAAAAAGAGT
ATTGACATAAAGTCTAACCTATAGGAGTATTACAGCCATCGAGAGGGACAC
Features (pLannotate 1.2.2; 14 found; start..end, strand, type, name):
     35..748     +  CDS            hfriFP: hfriFP is a fluorescent protein published in 2013, derived from Herbaspirillum frisingense.
    781..867     +  terminator     rrnB T1 terminator: Escherichia coli rrnB; transcription terminator T1 from the E. coli rrnB gene
    913..984     +  terminator     rrnB T1 terminator: transcription terminator T1 from the E. coli rrnB gene
   1000..1027    +  terminator     T7Te terminator: phage T7 early transcription terminator
   1558..2508    -  CDS            Rep101: RepA protein needed for replication with the pSC101 origin; rep101
   2556..2778    -  rep_origin     pSC101 ori: low-copy replication origin that requires the Rep101 protein
   3270..3364    -  terminator     lambda t0 terminator: transcription terminator from phage lambda
   3398..4189    -  CDS            neo: KKA2_KLEPN - Also known as kan, nptII. Experimental evidence at protein level: Swiss-Prot protein existence level 1. Resistance to kanamycin, neomycin, paromomycin, ribostamycin, butirosin and gentamicin B. From Klebsiella pneumoniae.
   4221..4325    -  CDS            tnpA (fragment): TN5P_ECOLX - Also known as tnp. Experimental evidence at protein level: Swiss-Prot protein existence level 1. Mediates transposition of transposon Tn5 by a 'cut and paste' mechanism. First, the monomeric transposase binds the 19 bp inverted DNA repeats flanking the transposon. Then, dimerization of the DNA- bound transposase creates a synaptic DNA complex. After nicking of the first DNA strand, excision of the transposon proceeds through a series of intermediates. The transposase then mediates the insertion of the transposon at a new site by strand transfer. The activity of the wild- type tran
   4340..4361    -  protein_bind   CAP binding site: CAP binding activates transcription in the presence of cAMP. E. coli catabolite activator protein
   4556..5257    -  CDS            mCherry: mCherry is a basic (constitutively fluorescent) red fluorescent protein published in 2004, derived from Discosoma sp.. It is reported to be a very rapidly-maturing monomer with low acid sensitivity.
   5370..5519    +  CDS            acrR (fragment): ACRR_ECOLI - Also known as ybaH. Experimental evidence at protein level: Swiss-Prot protein existence level 1. Potential regulator protein for the acrAB genes. From Escherichia coli (strain K12).
   5527..5572    -  rep_origin     ori (fragment): high-copy-number ColE1/pMB1/pBR322/pUC origin of replication
   5754..5785    -  terminator     tonB terminator: bidirectional E. coli tonB-P14 transcription terminator
