[The description below was written by a language model from this plasmid's Addgene catalogue record and pLannotate feature annotations shown in this document.]
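Description:
PacrAB-rfp + Pconst-yfp is a low-copy, dual-colour bacterial reporter plasmid built on a pBb-series synthetic biology vector. It replicates through the pSC101 origin together with its cognate Rep101 (RepA) protein, and it is selected with kanamycin through a neo/nptII aminoglycoside phosphotransferase gene. That gene is followed by the lambda t0 terminator and retains a short Tn5 transposase remnant next to it. A 46-nt match to a ColE1-type origin is also annotated, but it is only a fragment, and the low copy number listed in the catalogue fits pSC101-driven replication.

The payload is two independent fluorescent reporter cassettes, each assembled by Gibson cloning. In one, the promoter of the E. coli acrAB multidrug efflux pump operon drives a red fluorescent protein, which the feature table annotates as mCherry on the reverse strand. The adjacent fragment of acrR, the divergently oriented regulator gene of acrAB, suggests that the native acrR–acrAB intergenic regulatory region was carried over with the promoter. In the other cassette, a constitutive promoter (Pconst, whose identity is not further specified) drives yfp. The automated annotation labels the corresponding open reading frame at the start of the record as hfriFP, but by position and size this is most likely the YFP named in the catalogue. It is followed by rrnB T1 and T7Te terminators, and a tonB terminator elsewhere helps insulate the units.

Red fluorescence reports acrAB promoter activity, while the yellow signal provides an internal reference for general expression capacity and plasmid copy. This makes the plasmid suited to single-cell measurement of cell-to-cell variation in efflux pump expression, the subject of the associated study on antibiotic resistance and mutation.
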