Addgene plasmid #121445: PacrAB-rfp + Pconst-yfp
Purpose: plasmid reporting the expression from acrAB and constitutive promoters
Depositing lab: Mary Dunlop. Depositing organization: Boston University Main Campus. Publication: Heterogeneity in efflux pump expression predisposes antibiotic-resistant cells to mutation. El Meouche I, Dunlop MJ. Science. 2018 Nov 9;362(6415):686-690. doi: 10.1126/science.aar7981. PubMed 30409883.
Backbone
  Vector backbone: PacrAB-rfp + Pconst-yfp in SC101 origin vector
  Vector type: Bacterial Expression, Synthetic Biology ; pBb vector
Growth in bacteria
  Bacterial resistance: Kanamycin, 50 μg/mL
  Growth temperature: 37°C
  Growth strain: DH5alpha
  Copy number: Low Copy
Gene/Insert 1
  Gene/Insert name: Pconst-yfp
  Promoter: Pconst
  Cloning method: Gibson Cloning
  Sequencing primers: 5′ TTATCAAAAAGAGTATTGACA; 3′ GTGTCCCTCTCGATGGCTG
Gene/Insert 2
  Gene/Insert name: PacrAB-rfp
  Promoter: PacrAB
  Cloning method: Gibson Cloning
  Sequencing primers: 5′ GCCAGTAGATTGCACCGCG; 3′ TCGTGCTATGGTACATACATTCACA
Terms and licenses: Academic/Nonprofit Terms; Industry Terms: Not Available to Industry
How to cite: PacrAB-rfp + Pconst-yfp was a gift from Mary Dunlop (Addgene plasmid # 121445 ; http://n2t.net/addgene:121445 ; RRID:Addgene_121445)
